>Addgene plasmid #78852 | pLentiCRISPR-E | addgene full sequence | sequence record 190061 | Addgene NGS Result
GTCGACGGATCGGGAGATCTCCCGATCCCCTATGGTGCACTCTCAGTACAATCTGCTCTGATGCCGCATA
GTTAAGCCAGTATCTGCTCCCTGCTTGTGTGTTGGAGGTCGCTGAGTAGTGCGCGAGCAAAATTTAAGCT
ACAACAAGGCAAGGCTTGACCGACAATTGCATGAAGAATCTGCTTAGGGTTAGGCGTTTTGCGCTGCTTC
GCGATGTACGGGCCAGATATACGCGTTGACATTGATTATTGACTAGTTATTAATAGTAATCAATTACGGG
GTCATTAGTTCATAGCCCATATATGGAGTTCCGCGTTACATAACTTACGGTAAATGGCCCGCCTGGCTGA
CCGCCCAACGACCCCCGCCCATTGACGTCAATAATGACGTATGTTCCCATAGTAACGCCAATAGGGACTT
TCCATTGACGTCAATGGGTGGAGTATTTACGGTAAACTGCCCACTTGGCAGTACATCAAGTGTATCATAT
GCCAAGTACGCCCCCTATTGACGTCAATGACGGTAAATGGCCCGCCTGGCATTATGCCCAGTACATGACC
TTATGGGACTTTCCTACTTGGCAGTACATCTACGTATTAGTCATCGCTATTACCATGGTGATGCGGTTTT
GGCAGTACATCAATGGGCGTGGATAGCGGTTTGACTCACGGGGATTTCCAAGTCTCCACCCCATTGACGT
CAATGGGAGTTTGTTTTGGCACCAAAATCAACGGGACTTTCCAAAATGTCGTAACAACTCCGCCCCATTG
ACGCAAATGGGCGGTAGGCGTGTACGGTGGGAGGTCTATATAAGCAGCGCGTTTTGCCTGTACTGGGTCT
CTCTGGTTAGACCAGATCTGAGCCTGGGAGCTCTCTGGCTAACTAGGGAACCCACTGCTTAAGCCTCAAT
AAAGCTTGCCTTGAGTGCTTCAAGTAGTGTGTGCCCGTCTGTTGTGTGACTCTGGTAACTAGAGATCCCT
CAGACCCTTTTAGTCAGTGTGGAAAATCTCTAGCAGTGGCGCCCGAACAGGGACTTGAAAGCGAAAGGGA
AACCAGAGGAGCTCTCTCGACGCAGGACTCGGCTTGCTGAAGCGCGCACGGCAAGAGGCGAGGGGCGGCG
ACTGGTGAGTACGCCAAAAATTTTGACTAGCGGAGGCTAGAAGGAGAGAGATGGGTGCGAGAGCGTCAGT
ATTAAGCGGGGGAGAATTAGATCGCGATGGGAAAAAATTCGGTTAAGGCCAGGGGGAAAGAAAAAATATA
AATTAAAACATATAGTATGGGCAAGCAGGGAGCTAGAACGATTCGCAGTTAATCCTGGCCTGTTAGAAAC
ATCAGAAGGCTGTAGACAAATACTGGGACAGCTACAACCATCCCTTCAGACAGGATCAGAAGAACTTAGA
TCATTATATAATACAGTAGCAACCCTCTATTGTGTGCATCAAAGGATAGAGATAAAAGACACCAAGGAAG
CTTTAGACAAGATAGAGGAAGAGCAAAACAAAAGTAAGACCACCGCACAGCAAGCGGCCGCTGATCTTCA
GACCTGGAGGAGGAGATATGAGGGACAATTGGAGAAGTGAATTATATAAATATAAAGTAGTAAAAATTGA
ACCATTAGGAGTAGCACCCACCAAGGCAAAGAGAAGAGTGGTGCAGAGAGAAAAAAGAGCAGTGGGAATA
GGAGCTTTGTTCCTTGGGTTCTTGGGAGCAGCAGGAAGCACTATGGGCGCAGCGTCAATGACGCTGACGG
TACAGGCCAGACAATTATTGTCTGGTATAGTGCAGCAGCAGAACAATTTGCTGAGGGCTATTGAGGCGCA
ACAGCATCTGTTGCAACTCACAGTCTGGGGCATCAAGCAGCTCCAGGCAAGAATCCTGGCTGTGGAAAGA
TACCTAAAGGATCAACAGCTCCTGGGGATTTGGGGTTGCTCTGGAAAACTCATTTGCACCACTGCTGTGC
CTTGGAATGCTAGTTGGAGTAATAAATCTCTGGAACAGATTTGGAATCACACGACCTGGATGGAGTGGGA
CAGAGAAATTAACAATTACACAAGCTTAATACACTCCTTAATTGAAGAATCGCAAAACCAGCAAGAAAAG
AATGAACAAGAATTATTGGAATTAGATAAATGGGCAAGTTTGTGGAATTGGTTTAACATAACAAATTGGC
TGTGGTATATAAAATTATTCATAATGATAGTAGGAGGCTTGGTAGGTTTAAGAATAGTTTTTGCTGTACT
TTCTATAGTGAATAGAGTTAGGCAGGGATATTCACCATTATCGTTTCAGACCCACCTCCCAACCCCGAGG
GGACCCGACAGGCCCGAAGGAATAGAAGAAGAAGGTGGAGAGAGAGACAGAGACAGATCCATTCGATTAG
TGAACGGATCGGCACTGCGTGCGCCAATTCTGCAGACAAATGGCAGTATTCATCCACAATTTTAAAAGAA
AAGGGGGGATTGGGGGGTACAGTGCAGGGGAAAGAATAGTAGACATAATAGCAACAGACATACAAACTAA
AGAATTACAAAAACAAATTACAAAAATTCAAAATTTTCGGGTTTATTACAGGGACAGCAGAGATCCAGTT
TGGTTAATTAAGGTACCGAGGGCCTATTTCCCATGATTCCTTCATATTTGCATATACGATACAAGGCTGT
TAGAGAGATAATTAGAATTAATTTGACTGTAAACACAAAGATATTAGTACAAAATACGTGACGTAGAAAG
TAATAATTTCTTGGGTAGTTTGCAGTTTTAAAATTATGTTTTAAAATGGACTATCATATGCTTACCGTAA
CTTGAAAGTATTTCGATTTCTTGGCTTTATATATCTTGTGGAAAGGACGAAACACCGGAGACGGTTGTAA
ATGAGCACACAAAATACACATGCTAAAATATTATATTCTATGACCTTTATAAAATCAACCAAAATCTTCT
TTTTAATAACTTTAGTATCAATAATTAGAATTTTTATGTTCCTTTTTGCAAACTTTTAATAAAAATGAGC
AAAATAAAAAAACGCTAGTTTTAGTAACTCGCGTTGTTTTCTTCACCTTTAATAATAGCTACTCCACCAC
TTGTTCCTAAGCGGTCAGCTCCTGCTTCAATCATTTTTTGAGCATCTTCAAATGTTCTAACTCCACCAGC
TGCTTTAACTAAAGCATTGTCTTTAACAACTGACTTCATTAGTTTAACATCTTCAAATGTTGCACCTGAT
TTTGAAAATCCTGTTGATGTTTTAACAAATTCTAATCCAGCTTCAACAGCTATTTCACAAGCTTTCATGA
TTTCTTCTTTTGTTAATAAACAATTTTCCATAATACATTTAACAACATGTGATCCAGCTGCTTTTTTTAC
AGCTTTCATGTCTTCTAAAACTAATTCATAATTTTTGTCTTTTAATGCACCAATATTTAATACCATATCA
ATTTCTGTTGCACCATCTTTAATTGCTTCAGAAACTTCGAATGCTTTTGTAGCTGTTGTGCATGCACCTA
GAGGAAAACCTACAACATTTGTTATTCCTACATTTGTGCCTTTTAATAATTCTTTACAATAGCTTGTTCA
ATATGAATTAACACAAACTGTTGCAAAATCAAATTCAATTGCTTCATCACATAATTGTTTAATTTCAGCT
TTCGTAGCATCTTGTTTTAATAATGTGTGATCTATATATTTGTTTAGTTTCATTTTTTCTCCTATATATT
CATTTTTAATTTTAATTCTTTAATAATTTCGTCTACTTTAACTTTAGCGTTTTGAACAGATTCACCAACA
CCTATAAAATAAATTTTTAGTTTAGGTTCAGTTCCACTTGGGCGAACAGCAAATCATGACTTATCTTCTA
AATAAAATTTTAGTAAGTCTTGTCCTGGCATATTATACATTCCATCGATGTAGTCTTCAACATTAACAAC
TTTAAGTCCAGCAATTTGAGTTAAGGGTGTTGCTCTCAATGATTTCATTAATGGTTCAATTTTTAATTTC
TTTTCTTCTGGTTTAAAATTCAAGTTTAAAGTGAAAGTGTAATATGCACCCATTTCTTTAAATAAATCTT
CTAAATAGTCTACTAATGTTTTATTTTGTTTTTTATAAAATCAAGCAGCCTCTGCTATTAATATAGAAGC
TTGTATTCCATCTTTATCTCTAGCTGAGTCATCAATTACATATCCATAACTTTCTTCATAAGCAAAAACA
AAATTTAATCCGTTATCTTCTTCTTTAGCAATTTCTCTACCCATTCATTTAAATCCAGTTAAAGTTTTTA
CAATATTAACTCCATATTTTTCATGAGCGATTCTATCACCCAAATCACTTGTTACAAAACTTGAATATAG
AGCCGGATTTTTTGGAATGCTATTTAAGCGTTTTAGATTTGATAATTTTCAATCAATTAAAATTGGTCCT
GTTTGATTTCCATCTAATCTTACAAAATGACCATCATGTTTTATTGCCATTCCAAATCTGTCAGCATCTG
GGTCATTCATAATAATAATATCTGCATCATGTTTAATACCATATTCAAGCGGTATTTTTCATGCAGGATC
AAATTCTGGATTTGGATTTACAACATTTTTAAATGTTTCATCTTCAAATGCATGCTCTTCAACCTCAATA
ACGTTATATCCTGATTCACGTAATATTTTTGGGGTAAATTTAGTTCCTGTTCCATTAACTGCGCTAAAAA
TAATTTTTAAATCTTTTTTAGCTTCTTGCTCTTTTTTGTACGTCTCTGTTTTAGAGCTAGAAATAGCAAG
TTAAAATAAGGCTAGTCCGTTATCAACTTGAAAAAGTGGCACCGAGTCGGTGCTTTTTTGAATTCGCTAG
CTAGGTCTTGAAAGGAGTGGGAATTGGCTCCGGTGCCCGTCAGTGGGCAGAGCGCACATCGCCCACAGTC
CCCGAGAAGTTGGGGGGAGGGGTCGGCAATTGATCCGGTGCCTAGAGAAGGTGGCGCGGGGTAAACTGGG
AAAGTGATGTCGTGTACTGGCTCCGCCTTTTTCCCGAGGGTGGGGGAGAACCGTATATAAGTGCAGTAGT
CGCCGTGAACGTTCTTTTTCGCAACGGGTTTGCCGCCAGAACACAGGACCGGTTCTAGAGCGCTGCCACC
ATGGACAAGAAGTACAGCATCGGCCTGGACATCGGCACCAACTCTGTGGGCTGGGCCGTGATCACCGACG
AGTACAAGGTGCCCAGCAAGAAATTCAAGGTGCTGGGCAACACCGACCGGCACAGCATCAAGAAGAACCT
GATCGGAGCCCTGCTGTTCGACAGCGGCGAAACAGCCGAGGCCACCCGGCTGAAGAGAACCGCCAGAAGA
AGATACACCAGACGGAAGAACCGGATCTGCTATCTGCAAGAGATCTTCAGCAACGAGATGGCCAAGGTGG
ACGACAGCTTCTTCCACAGACTGGAAGAGTCCTTCCTGGTGGAAGAGGATAAGAAGCACGAGCGGCACCC
CATCTTCGGCAACATCGTGGACGAGGTGGCCTACCACGAGAAGTACCCCACCATCTACCACCTGAGAAAG
AAACTGGTGGACAGCACCGACAAGGCCGACCTGCGGCTGATCTATCTGGCCCTGGCCCACATGATCAAGT
TCCGGGGCCACTTCCTGATCGAGGGCGACCTGAACCCCGACAACAGCGACGTGGACAAGCTGTTCATCCA
GCTGGTGCAGACCTACAACCAGCTGTTCGAGGAAAACCCCATCAACGCCAGCGGCGTGGACGCCAAGGCC
ATCCTGTCTGCCAGACTGAGCAAGAGCAGACGGCTGGAAAATCTGATCGCCCAGCTGCCCGGCGAGAAGA
AGAATGGCCTGTTCGGAAACCTGATTGCCCTGAGCCTGGGCCTGACCCCCAACTTCAAGAGCAACTTCGA
CCTGGCCGAGGATGCCAAACTGCAGCTGAGCAAGGACACCTACGACGACGACCTGGACAACCTGCTGGCC
CAGATCGGCGACCAGTACGCCGACCTGTTTCTGGCCGCCAAGAACCTGTCCGACGCCATCCTGCTGAGCG
ACATCCTGAGAGTGAACACCGAGATCACCAAGGCCCCCCTGAGCGCCTCTATGATCAAGAGATACGACGA
GCACCACCAGGACCTGACCCTGCTGAAAGCTCTCGTGCGGCAGCAGCTGCCTGAGAAGTACAAAGAGATT
TTCTTCGACCAGAGCAAGAACGGCTACGCCGGCTACATTGACGGCGGAGCCAGCCAGGAAGAGTTCTACA
AGTTCATCAAGCCCATCCTGGAAAAGATGGACGGCACCGAGGAACTGCTCGTGAAGCTGAACAGAGAGGA
CCTGCTGCGGAAGCAGCGGACCTTCGACAACGGCAGCATCCCCCACCAGATCCACCTGGGAGAGCTGCAC
GCCATTCTGCGGCGGCAGGAAGATTTTTACCCATTCCTGAAGGACAACCGGGAAAAGATCGAGAAGATCC
TGACCTTCCGCATCCCCTACTACGTGGGCCCTCTGGCCAGGGGAAACAGCAGATTCGCCTGGATGACCAG
AAAGAGCGAGGAAACCATCACCCCCTGGAACTTCGAGGAAGTGGTGGACAAGGGCGCTTCCGCCCAGAGC
TTCATCGAGCGGATGACCAACTTCGATAAGAACCTGCCCAACGAGAAGGTGCTGCCCAAGCACAGCCTGC
TGTACGAGTACTTCACCGTGTATAACGAGCTGACCAAAGTGAAATACGTGACCGAGGGAATGAGAAAGCC
CGCCTTCCTGAGCGGCGAGCAGAAAAAGGCCATCGTGGACCTGCTGTTCAAGACCAACCGGAAAGTGACC
GTGAAGCAGCTGAAAGAGGACTACTTCAAGAAAATCGAGTGCTTCGACTCCGTGGAAATCTCCGGCGTGG
AAGATCGGTTCAACGCCTCCCTGGGCACATACCACGATCTGCTGAAAATTATCAAGGACAAGGACTTCCT
GGACAATGAGGAAAACGAGGACATTCTGGAAGATATCGTGCTGACCCTGACACTGTTTGAGGACAGAGAG
ATGATCGAGGAACGGCTGAAAACCTATGCCCACCTGTTCGACGACAAAGTGATGAAGCAGCTGAAGCGGC
GGAGATACACCGGCTGGGGCAGGCTGAGCCGGAAGCTGATCAACGGCATCCGGGACAAGCAGTCCGGCAA
GACAATCCTGGATTTCCTGAAGTCCGACGGCTTCGCCAACAGAAACTTCATGCAGCTGATCCACGACGAC
AGCCTGACCTTTAAAGAGGACATCCAGAAAGCCCAGGTGTCCGGCCAGGGCGATAGCCTGCACGAGCACA
TTGCCAATCTGGCCGGCAGCCCCGCCATTAAGAAGGGCATCCTGCAGACAGTGAAGGTGGTGGACGAGCT
CGTGAAAGTGATGGGCCGGCACAAGCCCGAGAACATCGTGATCGAAATGGCCAGAGAGAACCAGACCACC
CAGAAGGGACAGAAGAACAGCCGCGAGAGAATGAAGCGGATCGAAGAGGGCATCAAAGAGCTGGGCAGCC
AGATCCTGAAAGAACACCCCGTGGAAAACACCCAGCTGCAGAACGAGAAGCTGTACCTGTACTACCTGCA
GAATGGGCGGGATATGTACGTGGACCAGGAACTGGACATCAACCGGCTGTCCGACTACGATGTGGACCAT
ATCGTGCCTCAGAGCTTTCTGGCCGACGACTCCATCGACAACAAGGTGCTGACCAGAAGCGACAAGAACC
GGGGCAAGAGCGACAACGTGCCCTCCGAAGAGGTCGTGAAGAAGATGAAGAACTACTGGCGGCAGCTGCT
GAACGCCAAGCTGATTACCCAGAGAAAGTTCGACAATCTGACCAAGGCCGAGAGAGGCGGCCTGAGCGAA
CTGGATAAGGCCGGCTTCATCAAGAGACAGCTGGTGGAAACCCGGCAGATCACAAAGCACGTGGCACAGA
TCCTGGACTCCCGGATGAACACTAAGTACGACGAGAATGACAAGCTGATCCGGGAAGTGAAAGTGATCAC
CCTGAAGTCCAAGCTGGTGTCCGATTTCCGGAAGGATTTCCAGTTTTACAAAGTGCGCGAGATCAACAAC
TACCACCACGCCCACGACGCCTACCTGAACGCCGTCGTGGGAACCGCCCTGATCAAAAAGTACCCTGCGC
TGGAAAGCGAGTTCGTGTACGGCGACTACAAGGTGTACGACGTGCGGAAGATGATCGCCAAGAGCGAGCA
GGAAATCGGCAAGGCTACCGCCAAGTACTTCTTCTACAGCAACATCATGAACTTTTTCAAGACCGAGATT
ACCCTGGCCAACGGCGAGATCCGGAAGGCGCCTCTGATCGAGACAAACGGCGAAACCGGGGAGATCGTGT
GGGATAAGGGCCGGGATTTTGCCACCGTGCGGAAAGTGCTGAGCATGCCCCAAGTGAATATCGTGAAAAA
GACCGAGGTGCAGACAGGCGGCTTCAGCAAAGAGTCTATCCTGCCCAAGAGGAACAGCGATAAGCTGATC
GCCAGAAAGAAGGACTGGGACCCTAAGAAGTACGGCGGCTTCGACAGCCCCACCGTGGCCTATTCTGTGC
TGGTGGTGGCCAAAGTGGAAAAGGGCAAGTCCAAGAAACTGAAGAGTGTGAAAGAGCTGCTGGGGATCAC
CATCATGGAAAGAAGCAGCTTCGAGAAGAATCCCATCGACTTTCTGGAAGCCAAGGGCTACAAAGAAGTG
AAAAAGGACCTGATCATCAAGCTGCCTAAGTACTCCCTGTTCGAGCTGGAAAACGGCCGGAAGAGAATGC
TGGCCTCTGCCGGCGAACTGCAGAAGGGAAACGAACTGGCCCTGCCCTCCAAATATGTGAACTTCCTGTA
CCTGGCCAGCCACTATGAGAAGCTGAAGGGCTCCCCCGAGGATAATGAGCAGAAACAGCTGTTTGTGGAA
CAGCACAAGCACTACCTGGACGAGATCATCGAGCAGATCAGCGAGTTCTCCAAGAGAGTGATCCTGGCCG
ACGCTAATCTGGACAAAGTGCTGTCCGCCTACAACAAGCACCGGGATAAGCCCATCAGAGAGCAGGCCGA
GAATATCATCCACCTGTTTACCCTGACCAATCTGGGAGCCCCTGCCGCCTTCAAGTACTTTGACACCACC
ATCGACCGGAAGAGGTACACCAGCACCAAAGAGGTGCTGGACGCCACCCTGATCCACCAGAGCATCACCG
GCCTGTACGAGACACGGATCGACCTGTCTCAGCTGGGAGGCGACAAAAGGCCGGCGGCCACGAAAAAGGC
CGGCCAGGCAAAAAAGAAAAAGGGATCCGGCGCAACAAACTTCTCTCTGCTGAAACAAGCCGGAGATGTC
GAAGAGAATCCTGGACCGACCGAGTACAAGCCCACGGTGCGCCTCGCCACCCGCGACGACGTCCCCAGGG
CCGTACGCACCCTCGCCGCCGCGTTCGCCGACTACCCCGCCACGCGCCACACCGTCGATCCGGACCGCCA
CATCGAGCGGGTCACCGAGCTGCAAGAACTCTTCCTCACGCGCGTCGGGCTCGACATCGGCAAGGTGTGG
GTCGCGGACGACGGCGCCGCGGTGGCGGTCTGGACCACGCCGGAGAGCGTCGAAGCGGGGGCGGTGTTCG
CCGAGATCGGCCCGCGCATGGCCGAGTTGAGCGGTTCCCGGCTGGCCGCGCAGCAACAGATGGAAGGCCT
CCTGGCGCCGCACCGGCCCAAGGAGCCCGCGTGGTTCCTGGCCACCGTCGGAGTCTCGCCCGACCACCAG
GGCAAGGGTCTGGGCAGCGCCGTCGTGCTCCCCGGAGTGGAGGCGGCCGAGCGCGCCGGGGTGCCCGCCT
TCCTGGAGACCTCCGCGCCCCGCAACCTCCCCTTCTACGAGCGGCTCGGCTTCACCGTCACCGCCGACGT
CGAGGTGCCCGAAGGACCGCGCACCTGGTGCATGACCCGCAAGCCCGGTGCCTGAACGCGTTAAGTCGAC
AATCAACCTCTGGATTACAAAATTTGTGAAAGATTGACTGGTATTCTTAACTATGTTGCTCCTTTTACGC
TATGTGGATACGCTGCTTTAATGCCTTTGTATCATGCTATTGCTTCCCGTATGGCTTTCATTTTCTCCTC
CTTGTATAAATCCTGGTTGCTGTCTCTTTATGAGGAGTTGTGGCCCGTTGTCAGGCAACGTGGCGTGGTG
TGCACTGTGTTTGCTGACGCAACCCCCACTGGTTGGGGCATTGCCACCACCTGTCAGCTCCTTTCCGGGA
CTTTCGCTTTCCCCCTCCCTATTGCCACGGCGGAACTCATCGCCGCCTGCCTTGCCCGCTGCTGGACAGG
GGCTCGGCTGTTGGGCACTGACAATTCCGTGGTGTTGTCGGGGAAATCATCGTCCTTTCCTTGGCTGCTC
GCCTGTGTTGCCACCTGGATTCTGCGCGGGACGTCCTTCTGCTACGTCCCTTCGGCCCTCAATCCAGCGG
ACCTTCCTTCCCGCGGCCTGCTGCCGGCTCTGCGGCCTCTTCCGCGTCTTCGCCTTCGCCCTCAGACGAG
TCGGATCTCCCTTTGGGCCGCCTCCCCGCGTCGACTTTAAGACCAATGACTTACAAGGCAGCTGTAGATC
TTAGCCACTTTTTAAAAGAAAAGGGGGGACTGGAAGGGCTAATTCACTCCCAACGAAGACAAGATCTGCT
TTTTGCTTGTACTGGGTCTCTCTGGTTAGACCAGATCTGAGCCTGGGAGCTCTCTGGCTAACTAGGGAAC
CCACTGCTTAAGCCTCAATAAAGCTTGCCTTGAGTGCTTCAAGTAGTGTGTGCCCGTCTGTTGTGTGACT
CTGGTAACTAGAGATCCCTCAGACCCTTTTAGTCAGTGTGGAAAATCTCTAGCAGGGCCCGTTTAAACCC
GCTGATCAGCCTCGACTGTGCCTTCTAGTTGCCAGCCATCTGTTGTTTGCCCCTCCCCCGTGCCTTCCTT
GACCCTGGAAGGTGCCACTCCCACTGTCCTTTCCTAATAAAATGAGGAAATTGCATCGCATTGTCTGAGT
AGGTGTCATTCTATTCTGGGGGGTGGGGTGGGGCAGGACAGCAAGGGGGAGGATTGGGAAGACAATAGCA
GGCATGCTGGGGATGCGGTGGGCTCTATGGCTTCTGAGGCGGAAAGAACCAGCTGGGGCTCTAGGGGGTA
TCCCC
[124 nt withheld, positions 11136-11259]
C
[91 nt withheld, positions 11261-11351]
A
[49 nt withheld, positions 11353-11401]
CCTTTGACGTTGGAGTCCACGTTCTTT
[37 nt withheld, positions 11429-11465]
ACCCTATCTCGGTCTATTCTTTTGATTTATAAGGGATTTTGCCGATTTCGGCCTATTGGTTAAAAAATGA
GCTGATTTAACAAAAATTTAACGCGAATTAATTCTGTGGAATGTGTGTCAGTTAGGGTGTGGAAAGTCCC
CAGGCTCCCCAGCAGGCAGAAGTATGCAAAGCATGCATCTCAATTAGTCAGCAACCAGGTGTGGAAAGTC
CCCAGGCTCCCCAGCAGGCAGAAGTATGCAAAGCATGCATCTCAATTAGTCAGCAACCATAGTCCCGCCC
CTAACTCCGCCCATCCCGCCCCTAACTCCGCCCAGTTCCGCCCATTCTCCGCCCCATGGCTGACTAATTT
TTTTTATTTATGCAGAGGCCGAGGCCGCCTCTGCCTCTGAGCTATTCCAGAAGTAGTGAGGAGGCTTTTT
TGGAGGCCTAGGCTTTTGCAAAAAGCTCCCGGGAGCTTGTATATCCATTTTCGGATCTGATCAGCACGTG
TTGACAATTAATCATCGGCATAGTATATCGGCATAGTATAATACGACAAGGTGAGGAACTAAACCATGGC
CAAGTTGACCAGTGCCGTTCCGGTGCTCACCGCGCGCGACGTCGCCGGAGCGGTCGAGTTCTGGACCGAC
CGGCTCGGGTTCTCCCGGGACTTCGTGGAGGACGACTTCGCCGGTGTGGTCCGGGACGACGTGACCCTGT
TCATCAGCGCGGTCCAGGACCAGGTGGTGCCGGACAACACCCTGGCCTGGGTGTGGGTGCGCGGCCTGGA
CGAGCTGTACGCCGAGTGGTCGGAGGTCGTGTCCACGAACTTCCGGGACGCCTCCGGGCCGGCCATGACC
GAGATCGGCGAGCAGCCGTGGGGGCGGGAGTTCGCCCTGCGCGACCCGGCCGGCAACTGCGTGCACTTCG
TGGCCGAGGAGCAGGACTGACACGTGCTACGAGATTTCGATTCCACCGCCGCCTTCTATGAAAGGTTGGG
CTTCGGAATCGTTTTCCGGGACGCCGGCTGGATGATCCTCCAGCGCGGGGATCTCATGCTGGAGTTCTTC
GCCCACCCCAACTTGTTTATTGCAGCTTATAATGGTTACAAATAAAGCAATAGCATCACAAATTTCACAA
ATAAAGCATTTTTTTCACTGCATTCTAGTTGTGGTTTGTCCAAACTCATCAATGTATCTTATCATGTCTG
TATACCGTCGACCTCTAGCTAGAGCTTGGCGTAATCATGGTCATAGCTGTTTCCTGTGTGAAATTGTTAT
CCGCTCACAATTCCACACAACATACGAGCCGGAAGCATAAAGTGTAAAGCCTGGGGTGCCTAATGAGTGA
GCTAACTCACATTAATTGCGTTGCGCTCACTGCCCGCTTTCCAGTCGGGAAACCTGTCGTGCCAGCTGCA
TTAATGAATCGGCCAACGCGCGGGGAGAGGCGGTTTGCGTATTGGGCGCTCTTCCGCTTCCTCGCTCACT
GACTCGCTGCGCTCGGTCGTTCGGCTGCGGCGAGCGGTATCAGCTCACTCAAAGGCGGTAATACGGTTAT
CCACAGAATCAGGGGATAACGCAGGAAAGAACATGTGAGCAAAAGGCCAGCAAAAGGCCAGGAACCGTAA
AAAGGCCGCGTTGCTGGCGTTTTTCCATAGGCTCCGCCCCCCTGACGAGCATCACAAAAATCGACGCTCA
AGTCAGAGGTGGCGAAACCCGACAGGACTATAAAGATACCAGGCGTTTCCCCCTGGAAGCTCCCTCGTGC
GCTCTCCTGTTCCGACCCTGCCGCTTACCGGATACCTGTCCGCCTTTCTCCCTTCGGGAAGCGTGGCGCT
TTCTCATAGCTCACGCTGTAGGTATCTCAGTTCGGTGTAGGTCGTTCGCTCCAAGCTGGGCTGTGTGCAC
GAACCCCCCGTTCAGCCCGACCGCTGCGCCTTATCCGGTAACTATCGTCTTGAGTCCAACCCGGTAAGAC
ACGACTTATCGCCACTGGCAGCAGCCACTGGTAACAGGATTAGCAGAGCGAGGTATGTAGGCGGTGCTAC
AGAGTTCTTGAAGTGGTGGCCTAACTACGGCTACACTAGAAGAACAGTATTTGGTATCTGCGCTCTGCTG
AAGCCAGTTACCTTCGGAAAAAGAGTTGGTAGCTCTTGATCCGGCAAACAAACCACCGCTGGTAGCGGTG
GTTTTTTTGTTTGCAAGCAGCAGATTACGCGCAGAAAAAAAGGATCTCAAGAAGATCCTTTGATCTTTTC
TACGGGGTCTGACGCTCAGTGGAACGAAAACTCACGTTAAGGGATTTTGGTCATGAGATTATCAAAAAGG
ATCTTCACCTAGATCCTTTTAAATTAAAAATGAAGTTTTAAATCAATCTAAAGTATATATGAGTAAACTT
GGTCTGACAGTTACCAATGCTTAATCAGTGAGGCACCTATCTCAGCGATCTGTCTATTTCGTTCATCCAT
AGTTGCCTGACTCCCCGTCGTGTAGATAACTACGATACGGGAGGGCTTACCATCTGGCCCCAGTGCTGCA
ATGATACCGCGAGACCCACGCTCACCGGCTCCAGATTTATCAGCAATAAACCAGCCAGCCGGAAGGGCCG
AGCGCAGAAGTGGTCCTGCAACTTTATCCGCCTCCATCCAGTCTATTAATTGTTGCCGGGAAGCTAGAGT
AAGTAGTTCGCCAGTTAATAGTTTGCGCAACGTTGTTGCCATTGCTACAGGCATCGTGGTGTCACGCTCG
TCGTTTGGTATGGCTTCATTCAGCTCCGGTTCCCAACGATCAAGGCGAGTTACATGATCCCCCATGTTGT
GCAAAAAAGCGGTTAGCTCCTTCGGTCCTCCGATCGTTGTCAGAAGTAAGTTGGCCGCAGTGTTATCACT
CATGGTTATGGCAGCACTGCATAATTCTCTTACTGTCATGCCATCCGTAAGATGCTTTTCTGTGACTGGT
GAGTACTCAACCAAGTCATTCTGAGAATAGTGTATGCGGCGACCGAGTTGCTCTTGCCCGGCGTCAATAC
GGGATAATACCGCGCCACATAGCAGAACTTTAAAAGTGCTCATCATTGGAAAACGTTCTTCGGGGCGAAA
ACTCTCAAGGATCTTACCGCTGTTGAGATCCAGTTCGATGTAACCCACTCGTGCACCCAACTGATCTTCA
GCATCTTTTACTTTCACCAGCGTTTCTGGGTGAGCAAAAACAGGAAGGCAAAATGCCGCAAAAAAGGGAA
TAAGGGCGACACGGAAATGTTGAATACTCATACTCTTCCTTTTTCAATATTATTGAAGCATTTATCAGGG
TTATTGTCTCATGAGCGGATACATATTTGAATGTATTTAGAAAAATAAACAAATAGGGGTTCCGCGCACA
TTTCCCCGAAAAGTGCCACCTGAC
Features (pLannotate 1.2.2; 35 found; start..end, strand, type, name):
     31..83      -  misc_feature   bom (fragment): basis of mobility region from pBR322
    238..617     +  enhancer       CMV enhancer: human cytomegalovirus immediate early enhancer
    618..817     +  promoter       CMV promoter: human cytomegalovirus (CMV) immediate early promoter
    835..1015    +  LTR            5' LTR (truncated): truncated 5' long terminal repeat (LTR) from HIV-1
   1062..1187    +  misc_feature   HIV-1 Ψ: packaging signal of human immunodeficiency virus type 1
   1171..1534    +  CDS            HIV-1 gag (fragment): gag protein from human immunodeficiency virus 1; gag
   1680..1913    +  misc_feature   RRE: The Rev response element (RRE) of HIV-1 allows for Rev-dependent mRNA export from the nucleus to the cytoplasm.
   2290..2390    +  CDS            Rev (fragment): human immunodeficiency virus 1 (HIV-1) Rev protein; rev; enhances nuclear export of unspliced and incompletely spliced viral mRNAs
   2440..2557    +  misc_feature   cPPT/CTS: central polypurine tract and central termination sequence of HIV-1
   2608..2848    +  promoter       U6 promoter: RNA polymerase III promoter for human U6 snRNA
   3034..3693    -  CDS            deoC1: DEOC1_STAAN - Also known as dra. Experimental evidence at protein level: Swiss-Prot protein existence level 1. Catalyzes a reversible aldol reaction between acetaldehyde and D-glyceraldehyde 3-phosphate to generate 2-deoxy-D-ribose 5- phosphate. From Staphylococcus aureus (strain N315).
   4738..4813    +  misc_RNA       gRNA scaffold: guide RNA scaffold for the Streptococcus pyogenes CRISPR/Cas9 system
   4831..4849    +  CDS            small t antigen (fragment): SV40 (simian virus 40) small t antigen
   4875..5086    +  promoter       EF-1α core promoter: core promoter for human elongation factor EF-1α
   5111..9214    +  CDS            eSpCas9(1.1): Cas9 endonuclease from the Streptococcus pyogenes Type II CRISPR/Cas system, mutated to improve targeting specificity (Slaymaker et al., 2016) carries the mutations K848A, K1003A, and R1060A
   9215..9262    +  CDS            nucleoplasmin NLS: bipartite nuclear localization signal from nucleoplasmin
   9328..9925    +  CDS            PuroR (fragment): puromycin N-acetyltransferase; pac from Streptomyces; confers resistance to puromycin
   9941..10529   +  misc_feature   WPRE: woodchuck hepatitis virus posttranscriptional regulatory element
  10580..10599   +  misc_feature   cPPT/CTS (fragment): central polypurine tract and central termination sequence of HIV-1
  10601..10834   +  LTR            3' LTR (ΔU3): self-inactivating 3' long terminal repeat (LTR) from HIV-1
  10866..11090   +  polyA_signal   bGH poly(A) signal: bovine growth hormone polyadenylation signal
  11094..11115   +  promoter       SV40 promoter (fragment): SV40 enhancer and early promoter
  11136..11564   +  rep_origin     f1 ori (sequence partly withheld): f1 bacteriophage origin of replication; arrow indicates direction of (+) strand synthesis
  11578..11907   +  promoter       SV40 promoter: SV40 enhancer and early promoter
  11955..12002   +  promoter       EM7 promoter: synthetic bacterial promoter&nbsp
  12021..12395   +  CDS            BleoR: antibiotic-binding protein; Sh ble from Streptoalloteichus hindustanus; confers resistance to bleomycin, phleomycin, and Zeocin™
  12405..12530   +  CDS            ble (fragment): BLE_KLEPN - Experimental evidence at protein level: Swiss-Prot protein existence level 1. Binding protein with a strong affinity to the bleomycin family of antibiotics. Binds to CL990; an antimitotic-antibiotic compound. From Klebsiella pneumoniae.
  12525..12646   +  polyA_signal   SV40 poly(A) signal: SV40 polyadenylation signal
  12717..12739   -  protein_bind   lac operator (fragment): The lac repressor binds to the lac operator to inhibit transcription in E. coli. This inhibition can be relieved by adding lactose or isopropyl-β-D-thiogalactopyranoside (IPTG). lac repressor encoded by lacI
  12743..12773   -  promoter       lac promoter: promoter for the E. coli lac operon
  12788..12809   -  protein_bind   CAP binding site: CAP binding activates transcription in the presence of cAMP. E. coli catabolite activator protein
  12822..12914   -  CDS            lacI (fragment): lac repressor; lacI; The lac repressor binds to the lac operator to inhibit transcription in E. coli. This inhibition can be relieved by adding lactose or isopropyl-β-D-thiogalactopyranoside (IPTG).
  13097..13685   -  rep_origin     ori: high-copy-number ColE1/pMB1/pBR322/pUC origin of replication
  13856..14716   -  CDS            AmpR: β-lactamase; bla; confers resistance to ampicillin, carbenicillin, and related antibiotics
  14717..14821   -  promoter       AmpR promoter: bla
