[The description below was written by a language model from this plasmid's Addgene catalogue record, the feature table of its GenBank file and pLannotate feature annotations shown in this document.]
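Description:
pLentiCRISPR-E is an empty-backbone, third-generation-style lentiviral CRISPR vector built on pLentiCRISPR v2, in which the wild-type SpCas9 has been replaced by the enhanced-specificity variant eSpCas9(1.1). The catalogue lists the substitutions as K848A, K1003A and K1060A, whereas the sequence annotation gives the third as R1060A, the standard designation for this variant. In bacteria the 14.8 kb plasmid is maintained through a high-copy ColE1/pUC-type origin with ampicillin resistance. An f1 origin and an SV40/EM7-driven bleomycin/Zeocin resistance cassette also lie outside the viral region.

The transfer cassette is flanked by a CMV enhancer/promoter-driven truncated HIV-1 5' LTR and a self-inactivating ΔU3 3' LTR. It carries the Ψ packaging signal, RRE and cPPT/CTS needed for genome packaging, Rev-dependent export and efficient transduction. Inside, a human U6 Pol III promoter sits upstream of the S. pyogenes gRNA scaffold. They are separated by roughly 1.9 kb of intervening sequence that includes a bacterial deoC1 match, consistent with a filler that is removed by restriction cloning when a guide sequence is inserted, although the record does not name the enzyme. Downstream, an EF-1α core promoter drives eSpCas9(1.1) fused to a nucleoplasmin NLS and linked through P2A to puromycin N-acetyltransferase, followed by WPRE to boost expression.

A single virus therefore delivers guide, high-fidelity nuclease and puromycin selection to mammalian cells for gene knockout with reduced off-target cleavage. The separate GenBank record covers only 782 bp and carries no feature annotation.
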