Addgene plasmid #78852: pLentiCRISPR-E
Purpose: (Empty Backbone) Introduce sgRNA into a lentiviral vector (LentiCRISPR V2) which contains eSpCas9 and puromycin cassette
Depositing lab: Phillip Abbosh. Depositing organization: Institute for Cancer Research d/b/a the Research Institute of Fox Chase Cancer Center. Publication: Differential effects of clinically-relevant N- vs C-terminal truncating CDKN1A mutations on cisplatin sensitivity in bladder cancer. Sikder RK, Ellithi M, Uzzo RN, Weader D, Metz AL, Behbahani A, McKenzie ER, El-Deiry WS, Abbosh PH. Mol Cancer Res. 2020 Dec 3. pii: 1541-7786.MCR-19-1200. doi: 10.1158/1541-7786.MCR-19-1200. PubMed 33272936.
Backbone
  Vector backbone: pLentiCRISPRV2
  Backbone size (bp): 14849
  Modifications to backbone: espcas9: K848A, K1003A, K1060A
  Vector type: Mammalian Expression, Lentiviral, CRISPR
  Selectable markers: Puromycin
  Tag / fusion protein: Cas9-P2A-Puro
Growth in bacteria
  Bacterial resistance: Ampicillin, 100 μg/mL
  Growth temperature: 37°C
  Growth strain: Stbl3
  Copy number: High Copy
Gene/Insert
  Cloning method: Restriction Enzyme
Resource information
  A portion of this plasmid was derived from a plasmid made by: Feng Zhang
Terms and licenses: Academic/Nonprofit Terms; Industry Terms: Not Available to Industry
How to cite: pLentiCRISPR-E was a gift from Phillip Abbosh (Addgene plasmid # 78852 ; http://n2t.net/addgene:78852 ; RRID:Addgene_78852)
