LOCUS       Exported 782 bp ds-DNA linear SYN 24-MAY-2021
DEFINITION  Introduce sgRNA into a lentiviral vector (LentiCRISPR V2) which
            contains eSpCas9 and puromycin cassette.
ACCESSION   .
VERSION     .
KEYWORDS    pLentiCRISPR-E
SOURCE      synthetic DNA construct
  ORGANISM  synthetic DNA construct
REFERENCE   1 (bases 1 to 782)
  AUTHORS   Sikder RK, Ellithi M, Uzzo RN, Weader D, Metz AL, Behbahani A,
            McKenzie ER, El-Deiry WS, Abbosh PH
  TITLE     Differential effects of clinically-relevant N- vs C-terminal
            truncating CDKN1A mutations on cisplatin sensitivity in bladder
            cancer.
  JOURNAL   Mol Cancer Res. 2020 Dec 3. pii: 1541-7786.MCR-19-1200. doi:
            10.1158/1541-7786.MCR-19-1200.
  PUBMED    33272936
REFERENCE   2 (bases 1 to 782)
  AUTHORS   .
  TITLE     Direct Submission
  JOURNAL   Exported May 24, 2021 from SnapGene Server 1.1.58
            http://www.snapgene.com
FEATURES             Location/Qualifiers
     source          1..782
                     /organism="synthetic DNA construct"
                     /mol_type="other DNA"
ORIGIN
        1 attacccaga gaaagttcga caatctgacc aaggccgaga gaggcggcct gagcgaactg
       61 gataaggccg gcttcatcaa gagacagctg gtggaaaccc ggcagatcac aaagcacgtg
      121 gcacagatcc tggactcccg gatgaacact aagtacgacg agaatgacaa gctgatccgg
      181 gaagtgaaag tgatcaccct gaagtccaag ctggtgtccg atttccggaa ggatttccag
      241 ttttacaaag tgcgcgagat caacaactac caccacgccc acgacgccta cctgaacgcc
      301 gtcgtgggaa ccgccctgat caaaaagtac cctgcgctgg aaagcgagtt cgtgtacggc
      361 gactacaagg tgtacgacgt gcggaagatg atcgccaaga gcgagcagga aatcggcaag
      421 gctaccgcca agtacttctt ctacagcaac atcatgaact ttttcaagac cgagattacc
      481 ctggccaacg gcgagatccg gaaggcgcct ctgatcgaga caaacggcga aaccggggag
      541 atcgtgtggg ataagggccg ggattttgcc accgtgcgga aagtgctgag catgccccaa
      601 gtgaatatcg tgaaaaagac cgaggtgcag acaggcggct tcagcaaaga gtctatcctg
      661 cccaagagga acagcgataa gctgatcgcc agaaagaagg actgggaccc taagaagtac
      721 ggcggcttcg acagccccac cgtggcctat tctgtgctgg tggtggccaa agtggaaaag
      781 gg
//
