>Addgene plasmid #78852 | pLentiCRISPR-E | depositor partial sequence | sequence record 147480 | eSpCas9 from EcoRV site to BamHI site
GATATCGTGCTGACCCTGACACTGTTTGAGGACAGAGAGATGATCGAGGAACGGCTGAAAACCTATGCCC
ACCTGTTCGACGACAAAGTGATGAAGCAGCTGAAGCGGCGGAGATACACCGGCTGGGGCAGGCTGAGCCG
GAAGCTGATCAACGGCATCCGGGACAAGCAGTCCGGCAAGACAATCCTGGATTTCCTGAAGTCCGACGGC
TTCGCCAACAGAAACTTCATGCAGCTGATCCACGACGACAGCCTGACCTTTAAAGAGGACATCCAGAAAG
CCCAGGTGTCCGGCCAGGGCGATAGCCTGCACGAGCACATTGCCAATCTGGCCGGCAGCCCCGCCATTAA
GAAGGGCATCCTGCAGACAGTGAAGGTGGTGGACGAGCTCGTGAAAGTGATGGGCCGGCACAAGCCCGAG
AACATCGTGATCGAAATGGCCAGAGAGAACCAGACCACCCAGAAGGGACAGAAGAACAGCCGCGAGAGAA
TGAAGCGGATCGAAGAGGGCATCAAAGAGCTGGGCAGCCAGATCCTGAAAGAACACCCCGTGGAAAACAC
CCAGCTGCAGAACGAGAAGCTGTACCTGTACTACCTGCAGAATGGGCGGGATATGTACGTGGACCAGGAA
CTGGACATCAACCGGCTGTCCGACTACGATGTGGACCATATCGTGCCTCAGAGCTTTCTGGCCGACGACT
CCATCGACAACAAGGTGCTGACCAGAAGCGACAAGAACCGGGGCAAGAGCGACAACGTGCCCTCCGAAGA
GGTCGTGAAGAAGATGAAGAACTACTGGCGGCAGCTGCTGAACGCCAAGCTGATTACCCAGAGAAAGTTC
GACAATCTGACCAAGGCCGAGAGAGGCGGCCTGAGCGAACTGGATAAGGCCGGCTTCATCAAGAGACAGC
TGGTGGAAACCCGGCAGATCACAAAGCACGTGGCACAGATCCTGGACTCCCGGATGAACACTAAGTACGA
CGAGAATGACAAGCTGATCCGGGAAGTGAAAGTGATCACCCTGAAGTCCAAGCTGGTGTCCGATTTCCGG
AAGGATTTCCAGTTTTACAAAGTGCGCGAGATCAACAACTACCACCACGCCCACGACGCCTACCTGAACG
CCGTCGTGGGAACCGCCCTGATCAAAAAGTACCCTGCGCTGGAAAGCGAGTTCGTGTACGGCGACTACAA
GGTGTACGACGTGCGGAAGATGATCGCCAAGAGCGAGCAGGAAATCGGCAAGGCTACCGCCAAGTACTTC
TTCTACAGCAACATCATGAACTTTTTCAAGACCGAGATTACCCTGGCCAACGGCGAGATCCGGAAGGCGC
CTCTGATCGAGACAAACGGCGAAACCGGGGAGATCGTGTGGGATAAGGGCCGGGATTTTGCCACCGTGCG
GAAAGTGCTGAGCATGCCCCAAGTGAATATCGTGAAAAAGACCGAGGTGCAGACAGGCGGCTTCAGCAAA
GAGTCTATCCTGCCCAAGAGGAACAGCGATAAGCTGATCGCCAGAAAGAAGGACTGGGACCCTAAGAAGT
ACGGCGGCTTCGACAGCCCCACCGTGGCCTATTCTGTGCTGGTGGTGGCCAAAGTGGAAAAGGGCAAGTC
CAAGAAACTGAAGAGTGTGAAAGAGCTGCTGGGGATCACCATCATGGAAAGAAGCAGCTTCGAGAAGAAT
CCCATCGACTTTCTGGAAGCCAAGGGCTACAAAGAAGTGAAAAAGGACCTGATCATCAAGCTGCCTAAGT
ACTCCCTGTTCGAGCTGGAAAACGGCCGGAAGAGAATGCTGGCCTCTGCCGGCGAACTGCAGAAGGGAAA
CGAACTGGCCCTGCCCTCCAAATATGTGAACTTCCTGTACCTGGCCAGCCACTATGAGAAGCTGAAGGGC
TCCCCCGAGGATAATGAGCAGAAACAGCTGTTTGTGGAACAGCACAAGCACTACCTGGACGAGATCATCG
AGCAGATCAGCGAGTTCTCCAAGAGAGTGATCCTGGCCGACGCTAATCTGGACAAAGTGCTGTCCGCCTA
CAACAAGCACCGGGATAAGCCCATCAGAGAGCAGGCCGAGAATATCATCCACCTGTTTACCCTGACCAAT
CTGGGAGCCCCTGCCGCCTTCAAGTACTTTGACACCACCATCGACCGGAAGAGGTACACCAGCACCAAAG
AGGTGCTGGACGCCACCCTGATCCACCAGAGCATCACCGGCCTGTACGAGACACGGATCGACCTGTCTCA
GCTGGGAGGCGACAAAAGGCCGGCGGCCACGAAAAAGGCCGGCCAGGCAAAAAAGAAAAAGGGATCC
