>Addgene plasmid #78852 | pLentiCRISPR-E | depositor partial sequence | sequence record 149388 | esp2-2 [5'-GTGGACGAGCTCGTGAAAGT-3']
TCGTGATCGAAATGGCCAGAGAGAACCAGACCACCCAGAAGGGACAGAAGAACAGCCGCGAGAGAATGAA
GCGGATCGAAGAGGGCATCAAAGAGCTGGGCAGCCAGATCCTGAAAGAACACCCCGTGGAAAACACCCAG
CTGCAGAACGAGAAGCTGTACCTGTACTACCTGCAGAATGGGCGGGATATGTACGTGGACCAGGAACTGG
ACATCAACCGGCTGTCCGACTACGATGTGGACCATATCGTGCCTCAGAGCTTTCTGGCCGACGACTCCAT
CGACAACAAGGTGCTGACCAGAAGCGACAAGAACCGGGGCAAGAGCGACAACGTGCCCTCCGAAGAGGTC
GTGAAGAAGATGAAGAACTACTGGCGGCAGCTGCTGAACGCCAAGCTGATTACCCAGAGAAAGTTCGACA
ATCTGACCAAGGCCGAGAGAGGCGGCCTGAGCGAACTGGATAAGGCCGGCTTCATCAAGAGACAGCTGGT
GGAAACCCGGCAGATCACAAAGCACGTGGCACAGATCCTGGACTCCCGGATGAACACTAAGTACGACGAG
AATGACAAGCTGATCCGGGAAGTGAAAGTGATCACCCTGAAGTCCAAGCTGGTGTCCGATTTCCGGAAGG
ATTTCCAGTTTTACAAAGTGCGCGAGATCAACAACTACCACCACGCCCACGACGCCTACCTGAACGCCGT
CGTGGGAACCGCCCTGATCAAAAAGTACCCTGCGCTGGAAAGCGAGTTCGTGTACGGCGACTACAAGGTG
TACGACGTGCGGAAGATGATCGCCAAGAGCGAGCAGGAAATCGGCAAGGCTACCGCCAAGTACTTCTTCT
ACAGCAACATCATGAACTTTTTCAAGACCGAGATTACCCTGGCCAACGGCGAGATCCGGAAGGCGCCTCT
GATCGAGACAAACGGCGAAACCGGGGAGATCGTGTGGGATAAGGGCCGGGATTTTGCCACCGTGCGGAAA
GTGCTGAGCATGCCCCAAGTGAATATCGTGAAAAAGACCGAGGTGCA
