>Addgene plasmid #78852 | pLentiCRISPR-E | depositor partial sequence | sequence record 149389 | esp2-3 [5'-GGCCGAGAGAGGCGGCCTGA-3']
ATCACAAAGCACGTGGCACAGATCCTGGACTCCCGGATGAACACTAAGTACGACGAGAATGACAAGCTGA
TCCGGGAAGTGAAAGTGATCACCCTGAAGTCCAAGCTGGTGTCCGATTTCCGGAAGGATTTCCAGTTTTA
CAAAGTGCGCGAGATCAACAACTACCACCACGCCCACGACGCCTACCTGAACGCCGTCGTGGGAACCGCC
CTGATCAAAAAGTACCCTGCGCTGGAAAGCGAGTTCGTGTACGGCGACTACAAGGTGTACGACGTGCGGA
AGATGATCGCCAAGAGCGAGCAGGAAATCGGCAAGGCTACCGCCAAGTACTTCTTCTACAGCAACATCAT
GAACTTTTTCAAGACCGAGATTACCCTGGCCAACGGCGAGATCCGGAAGGCGCCTCTGATCGAGACAAAC
GGCGAAACCGGGGAGATCGTGTGGGATAAGGGCCGGGATTTTGCCACCGTGCGGAAAGTGCTGAGCATGC
CCCAAGTGAATATCGTGAAAAAGACCGAGGTGCAGACAGGCGGCTTCAGCAAAGAGTCTATCCTGCCCAA
GAGGAACAGCGATAAGCTGATCGCCAGAAAGAAGGACTGGGACCCTAAGAAGTACGGCGGCTTCGACAGC
CCCACCGTGGCCTATTCTGTGCTGGTGGTGGCCAAAGTGGAAAAGGGCAAGTCCAAGAAACTGAAGAGTG
TGAAAGAGCTGCTGGGGATCACCATCATGGAAAGAAGCAGCTTC
