>Addgene plasmid #78852 | pLentiCRISPR-E | addgene partial sequence | sequence record 150286 | CM010-Cas9-3-R     5'-TCACTTCTTTGTAGCCCTTGG     -3'
GAAGCTGCTTCTTTCCATGATGGTGATCCCCAGCAGCTCTTTCACACTCTTCAGTTTCTTGGACTTGCCC
TTTTCCACTTTGGCCACCACCAGCACAGAATAGGCCACGGTGGGGCTGTCGAAGCCGCCGTACTTCTTAG
GGTCCCAGTCCTTCTTTCTGGCGATCAGCTTATCGCTGTTCCTCTTGGGCAGGATAGACTCTTTGCTGAA
GCCGCCTGTCTGCACCTCGGTCTTTTTCACGATATTCACTTGGGGCATGCTCAGCACTTTCCGCACGGTG
GCAAAATCCCGGCCCTTATCCCACACGATCTCCCCGGTTTCGCCGTTTGTCTCGATCAGAGGCGCCTTCC
GGATCTCGCCGTTGGCCAGGGTAATCTCGGTCTTGAAAAAGTTCATGATGTT
