>Addgene plasmid #78852 | pLentiCRISPR-E | addgene partial sequence | sequence record 150287 | dCas9-R2 5'-GGGTTTCCACCAGCTGTCTC-3'
TCAGGCCGCCTCTCTCGGCCTTGGTCAGATTGTCGAACTTTCTCTGGGTAATCAGCTTGGCGTTCAGCAG
CTGCCGCCAGTAGTTCTTCATCTTCTTCACGACCTCTTCGGAGGGCACGTTGTCGCTCTTGCCCCGGTTC
TTGTCGCTTCTGGTCAGCACCTTGTTGTCGATGGAGTCGTCGGCCAGAAAGCTCTGAGGCACGATATGGT
CCACATCGTAGTCGGACAGCCGGTTGATGTCCAGTTCCTGGTCCACGTACATATCCCGCCCATTCTGCAG
GTAGTACAGGTACAGCTTCTCGTTCTGCAGCTGGGTGTTTTCCACGGGGTGTTCTTTCAGGATCTGGCTG
CCCAGCTCTTTGATGCCCTCTTCGATCCGCTTCATTCTCTCGCGGCTGTTCTTCTGTCCCTTCTGGGTGG
TCTGGTTCTCTCTGG
