>Addgene plasmid #78852 | pLentiCRISPR-E | addgene partial sequence | sequence record 151262 | StrepPyoCas9-5UTR-F 5'-CGGTGCCACTTTTTCAAGTTG-3'
GCTATTTCTAGCTCTAAAACAGAGACGTACAAAAAAGAGCAAGAAGCTAAAAAAGATTTAAAAATTATTT
TTAGCGCAGTTAATGGAACAGGAACTAAATTTACCCCAAAAATATTACGTGAATCAGGATATAACGTTAT
TGAGGTTGAAGAGCATGCATTTGAAGATGAAACATTTAAAAATGTTGTAAATCCAAATCCAGAATTTGAT
CCTGCATGAAAAATACCGCTTGAATATGGTATTAAACATGATGCAGATATTATTATTATGAATGACCCAG
ATGCTGACAGATTTGGAATGGCAATAAAACATGATGGTCATTTTGTAAGATTAGATGGAAATCAAACAGG
ACCAATTTTAATTGATTGAAAATTATCAAATCTAAAACGCTTAAATAGCATTCCAAAAAATCCGGCTCTA
TATTCAAGTTTTGTAACAAGTGATTTGGGTGATAGAATCGCTCATGAAAAATATGGAGTTAATATTGTAA
AAACTTTAACTGGATTTAAATGAATGGGTAGAGAAATTGCTAAAGAAGAAGATAACGGATTAAATTTTGT
TTTTGCTTATGAAGAAAGTTATGGATATGTAATTGATGACTCAGCTAGAGATAAAGATGGAATACAAGCT
TCTATATTAATAGCAGAGGCTGCTTGATTTTATAAAAAACAAAATAAAACATTAGTAGACTATTTAGAAG
ATTTATTTAAAGAAATGGGTGCATATTACACTTTCACTTTAAACTTGAATTTTAAACCAGAAGAAAAGAA
ATTAAAAATTGAACCATTAATGAAATCATTGAGAGCAACACCCTTAACTCAAATTGCTGGACTTAAAGTT
GTTAATGTTGAAGACTACATCGATGGAATGTATAATATGCCAGGACAAGACTTACTAAAATTTTATTTAG
AAGATAAGTCATGATTTGCTGTTCGCCCAAGTGGAACTGAACCTAAACTAAAAATTTATTTTATA
