>Addgene plasmid #78852 | pLentiCRISPR-E | addgene partial sequence | sequence record 151264 | cPPT-F 5'-gggaaagaatagtagacataatag-3'
CTAAAGAATTACAAAAACAAATTACAAAAATTCAAAATTTTCGGGTTTATTACAGGGACAGCAGAGATCC
AGTTTGGTTAATTAAGGTACCGAGGGCCTATTTCCCATGATTCCTTCATATTTGCATATACGATACAAGG
CTGTTAGAGAGATAATTAGAATTAATTTGACTGTAAACACAAAGATATTAGTACAAAATACGTGACGTAG
AAAGTAATAATTTCTTGGGTAGTTTGCAGTTTTAAAATTATGTTTTAAAATGGACTATCATATGCTTACC
GTAACTTGAAAGTATTTCGATTTCTTGGCTTTATATATCTTGTGGAAAGGACGAAACACCGGAGACGGTT
GTAAATGAGCACACAAAATACACATGCTAAAATATTATATTCTATGACCTTTATAAAATCAACCAAAATC
TTCTTTTTAATAACTTTAGTATCAATAATTAGAATTTTTATGTTCCTTTTTGCAAACTTTTAATAAAAAT
GAGCAAAATAAAAAAACGCTAGTTTTAGTAACTCGCGTTGTTTTCTTCACCTTTAATAATAGCTACTCCA
CCACTTGTTCCTAAGCGGTCAGCTCCTGCTTCAATCATTTTTTGAGCATCTTCAAATGTTCTAACTCCAC
CAGCTGCTTTAACTAAAGCATTGTCTTTAACAACTGACTTCATTAGTTTAACATCTTCAAATGTTGCACC
TGATTTTGAAAATCCTGTTGATGTTTTAACAAATTCTAATCCAGCTTCAACAGCTATTTCACAAGCTTTC
ATGATTTCTTCTTTTGTTAATAAACAATTTTCCATAATACATTTAACAACATGTGATCCAGCTGCTTTTT
TTACAGCTTTCATGTCTTCTAAAACTAATTCATAATTTTTGTCTTTTAATGCACCAATATTTAATACCAT
ATCAATTTCTGTTGCACCATCTTTAATTGCTTCAGAAACTTC
